Addgene plasmid #216392: pAAV-CMVenh synapsin-intron-mCherry-1x miR7 Rn ATP10B
Purpose: transfer plasmid for AAV vector production of mCherry and miR for rat Rn ATP10B
Depositing lab: Veerle Baekelandt. Depositing organization: Katholieke Universiteit Leuven. Publication: Loss of the lysosomal lipid flippase ATP10B leads to progressive dopaminergic neurodegeneration and parkinsonian motor deficits. Sanchiz-Calvo M, Coccia E, Cawthorne C, Morrone Parfitt G, Torre-Muruzabal T, Tsafaras G, Van Laere K, Cabezudo D, Cascalho A, Van den Haute C, Vangheluwe P, Blanchard J, Bentea E, Baekelandt V. Acta Neuropathol. 2025 Jul 17;150(1):5. doi: 10.1007/s00401-025-02908-0. PubMed 40676227.
Backbone
  Vector backbone: pAAV
  Backbone manufacturer: Wilson
  Backbone size w/o insert (bp): 5154
  Total vector size (bp): 5865
  Vector type: AAV
Growth in bacteria
  Bacterial resistance: Ampicillin, 100 μg/mL
  Growth temperature: 30°C
  Growth strain: NEB Stable
  Copy number: Unknown
Gene/Insert
  Gene/Insert name: mcherry and miR Rn ATP10B
  Species: R. norvegicus (rat), Synthetic
  Insert size (bp): 845
  Promoter: CMVenh synapsin
  Cloning method: Restriction Enzyme; 5′ cloning site AgeI (not destroyed); 3′ cloning site SalI (not destroyed)
  Sequencing primers: 5′ GGTTACAAGACAGGTTTAAGGAG; 3′ caacgggccacaactcctc
Terms and licenses: Academic/Nonprofit Terms; Industry Terms: Not Available to Industry
How to cite: pAAV-CMVenh synapsin-intron-mCherry-1x miR7 Rn ATP10B was a gift from Veerle Baekelandt (Addgene plasmid # 216392 ; http://n2t.net/addgene:216392 ; RRID:Addgene_216392)
