[The description below was written by a language model from this plasmid's Addgene catalogue record and pLannotate feature annotations shown in this document.]
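Description:
pAAV-CMVenh synapsin-intron-mCherry-1x miR7 Rn ATP10B is an AAV transfer plasmid of about 5.9 kb, built on a pAAV backbone and used to produce recombinant AAV vectors that knock down rat ATP10B while marking transduced cells with a red fluorescent reporter. In bacteria it is maintained through a high-copy ColE1/pUC-type origin and selected with ampicillin via the β-lactamase gene. The backbone also carries an f1 phage origin and leftover lacZα, lacI and lac promoter/operator fragments that play no role in the vector genome. Everything to be packaged lies between two AAV2 inverted terminal repeats, which provide the cis signals for genome replication and encapsidation when rep, cap and helper functions are supplied in trans.

The single expression cassette is driven by a hybrid promoter in which the human cytomegalovirus immediate-early enhancer is placed upstream of a human synapsin I promoter fragment, a design meant to boost expression while keeping it neuron-preferential. A chimeric β-globin/immunoglobulin intron follows, then the mCherry coding sequence. Downstream of mCherry, in the 3′ untranslated region, sits one copy of an artificial microRNA flanked by human miR-30a-derived sequences; the stem between these flanks is designed against rat (Rn) ATP10B and designated miR7 in the name, although the record does not give its target site. Because reporter and miRNA come from the same Pol II transcript, red fluorescence indicates cells expressing the knockdown element. A WPRE fragment and the bovine growth hormone polyadenylation signal complete the cassette. The associated publication concerns loss of the lysosomal lipid flippase ATP10B and dopaminergic neurodegeneration, consistent with use for neuronal ATP10B silencing in rat models.
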