Features (pLannotate 1.2.2; 19 found; start..end, strand, type, name):
     11..141     -  repeat_region  AAV2 ITR (fragment): inverted terminal repeat of adeno-associated virus serotype 2 inverted
    282..585     +  enhancer       CMV enhancer: human cytomegalovirus immediate early enhancer
    611..989     +  promoter       hSyn promoter (fragment): human synapsin I promoter; confers neuron-specific expression (Kügler et al., 2003)
   1020..1152    +  intron         chimeric intron: chimera between introns from human β-globin and immunoglobulin heavy chain genes
   1195..1902    +  CDS            mCherry: mCherry is a basic (constitutively fluorescent) red fluorescent protein published in 2004, derived from Discosoma sp.. It is reported to be a very rapidly-maturing monomer with low acid sensitivity.
   1933..1959    +  ncRNA          5' miR-30a (fragment): sequence upstream of the 71-nt precursor of the human miR-30a microRNA (Zeng et al., 2002) miRNA
   2029..2050    +  ncRNA          3' miR-30a (fragment): sequence downstream of the 71-nt precursor of the human miR-30a microRNA (Zeng et al., 2002) miRNA
   2086..2627    +  misc_feature   WPRE (fragment): woodchuck hepatitis virus posttranscriptional regulatory element
   2641..2848    +  polyA_signal   bGH poly(A) signal: bovine growth hormone polyadenylation signal
   2936..3066    +  repeat_region  AAV2 ITR (fragment): inverted terminal repeat of adeno-associated virus serotype 2 inverted
   3080..3237    +  CDS            lacZα (fragment): LacZα fragment of β-galactosidase; lacZ fragment
   3242..3670    +  rep_origin     f1 ori (sequence partly withheld): f1 bacteriophage origin of replication; arrow indicates direction of (+) strand synthesis
   3723..3827    +  promoter       AmpR promoter: bla
   3828..4688    +  CDS            AmpR: β-lactamase; bla; confers resistance to ampicillin, carbenicillin, and related antibiotics
   4859..5447    +  rep_origin     ori: high-copy-number ColE1/pMB1/pBR322/pUC origin of replication
   5630..5722    +  CDS            lacI (fragment): lac repressor; lacI; The lac repressor binds to the lac operator to inhibit transcription in E. coli. This inhibition can be relieved by adding lactose or isopropyl-β-D-thiogalactopyranoside (IPTG).
   5735..5756    +  protein_bind   CAP binding site: CAP binding activates transcription in the presence of cAMP. E. coli catabolite activator protein
   5771..5801    +  promoter       lac promoter: promoter for the E. coli lac operon
   5809..5825    +  protein_bind   lac operator: The lac repressor binds to the lac operator to inhibit transcription in E. coli. This inhibition can be relieved by adding lactose or isopropyl-β-D-thiogalactopyranoside (IPTG). lac repressor encoded by lacI
>Addgene plasmid #216392 | pAAV-CMVenh synapsin-intron-mCherry-1x miR7 Rn ATP10B | addgene full sequence | sequence record 427350 | Addgene NGS Result
CCTTAATTAGGCTGCGCGCTCGCTCGCTCACTGAGGCCGCCCGGGCAAAGCCCGGGCGTCGGGCGACCTT
TGGTCGCCCGGCCTCAGTGAGCGAGCGAGCGCGCAGAGAGGGAGTGGCCAACTCCATCACTAGGGGTTCC
TTGTAGTTAATGATTAACCCGCCATGCTACTTATCTACGTAGCCATGCTCTAGGAAGATCGGAATTCGCC
CTTAAGCTAGATAGTTATTAATAGTAATCAATTACGGGGTCATTAGTTCATAGCCCATATATGGAGTTCC
GCGTTACATAACTTACGGTAAATGGCCCGCCTGGCTGACCGCCCAACGACCCCCGCCCATTGACGTCAAT
AATGACGTATGTTCCCATAGTAACGCCAATAGGGACTTTCCATTGACGTCAATGGGTGGAGTATTTACGG
TAAACTGCCCACTTGGCAGTACATCAAGTGTATCATATGCCAAGTACGCCCCCTATTGACGTCAATGACG
GTAAATGGCCCGCCTGGCATTATGCCCAGTACATGACCTTATGGGACTTTCCTACTTGGCAGTACATCTA
CGTATTAGTCATCGCTATTACCATGGCACCTGCAGAGGGCCCTGCGTATGAGTGCAAGTGGGTTTTAGGA
CCAGGATGAGGCGGGGTGGGGGTGCCTACCTGACGACCGACCCCGACCCACTGGACAAGCACCCAACCCC
CATTCCCCAAATTGCGCATCCCCTATCAGAGAGGGGGAGGGGAAACAGGATGCGGCGAGGCGCGTGCGCA
CTGCCAGCTTCAGCACCGCGGACAGTGCCTTCGCCCCCGCCTGGCGGCGCGCGCCACCGCCGCCTCAGCA
CTGAAGGCGCGCTGACGTCACTCGCCGGTCCCCCGCAAACTCCCCTTCCCGGCCACCTTGGTCGCGTCCG
CGCCGCCGCCGGCCCAGCCGGACCGCACCACGCGAGGCGCGAGATAGGGGGGCACGGGCGCGACCATCTG
CGCTGCGGCCGCACTAGTTGGTCGTGAGGCACTGGGCAGGTAAGTATCAAGGTTACAAGACAGGTTTAAG
GAGACCAATAGAAACTGGGCTTGTCGAGACAGAGAAGACTCTTGCGTTTCTGATAGGCACCTATTGGTCT
TACTGACATCCACTTTGCCTTTCTCTCCACAGGTGTCCAGGCGGCCGCTCTAGAGGATCCCCACCGGTGC
CACCATGGTGAGCAAGGGCGAGGAGGATAACATGGCCATCATCAAGGAGTTCATGCGCTTCAAGGTGCAC
ATGGAGGGCTCCGTGAACGGCCACGAGTTCGAGATCGAGGGCGAGGGCGAGGGCCGCCCCTACGAGGGCA
CCCAGACCGCCAAGCTGAAGGTGACCAAGGGTGGCCCCCTGCCCTTCGCCTGGGACATCCTGTCCCCTCA
GTTCATGTACGGCTCCAAGGCCTACGTGAAGCACCCCGCCGACATCCCCGACTACTTGAAGCTGTCCTTC
CCCGAGGGCTTCAAGTGGGAGCGCGTGATGAACTTCGAGGACGGCGGCGTGGTGACCGTGACCCAGGACT
CCTCCCTGCAGGACGGCGAGTTCATCTACAAGGTGAAGCTGCGCGGCACCAACTTCCCCTCCGACGGCCC
CGTAATGCAGAAGAAGACCATGGGCTGGGAGGCCTCCTCCGAGCGGATGTACCCCGAGGACGGCGCCCTG
AAGGGCGAGATCAAGCAGAGGCTGAAGCTGAAGGACGGCGGCCACTACGACGCTGAGGTCAAGACCACCT
ACAAGGCCAAGAAGCCCGTGCAGCTGCCCGGCGCCTACAACGTCAACATCAAGTTGGACATCACCTCCCA
CAACGAGGACTACACCATCGTGGAACAGTACGAACGCGCCGAGGGCCGCCACTCCACCGGCGGCATGGAC
GAGCTGTACAAGTAAAGCGGCCGCGACTCTAGCTCGAGATCCAAGAAGGTATATTGCTGTTGACAGTGAG
CGACCTAAGACAGTGCCTATATATTAGTGAAGCCACAGATGTAATATATAGGCACTGTCTTAGGATGCCT
ACTGCCTCGGACTTCAAGGGCTACGATGTCGACTTGGATCCATCGCGCGTGATCCAATCAACCTCTGGAT
TACAAAATTTGTGAAAGATTGACTGGTATTCTTAACTATGTTGCTCCTTTTACGCTATGTGGATACGCTG
CTTTAATGCCTTTGTATCATGCTATTGCTTCCCGTATGGCTTTCATTTTCTCCTCCTTGTATAAATCCTG
GTTGCTGTCTCTTTATGAGGAGTTGTGGCCCGTTGTCAGGCAACGTGGCGTGGTGTGCACTGTGTTTGCT
GACGCAACCCCCACTGGTTGGGGCATTGCCACCACCTGTCAGCTCCTTTCCGGGACTTTCGCTTTCCCCC
TCCCTATTGCCACGGCGGAACTCATCGCCGCCTGCCTTGCCCGCTGCTGGACAGGGGCTCGGCTGTTGGG
CACTGACAATTCCGTGGTGTTGTCGGGGAAATCATCGTCCTTTCCTTGGCTGCTCGCCTGTGTTGCCACC
TGGATTCTGCGCGGGACGTCCTTCTGCTACGTCCCTTCGGCCCTCAATCCAGCGGACCTTCCTTCCCGCG
GCCTGCTGCCGGCTCTGCGGCCTCTTCCGCGTCTTCGAGATCTGCCTCGACTGTGCCTTCTAGTTGCCAG
CCATCTGTTGTTTGCCCCTCCCCCGTGCCTTCCTTGACCCTGGAAGGTGCCACTCCCACTGTCCTTTCCT
AATAAAATGAGGAAATTGCATCGCATTGTCTGAGTAGGTGTCATTCTATTCTGGGGGGTGGGGTGGGGCA
GGACAGCAAGGGGGAGGATTGGGAAGACAATAGCAGGCATGCTGGGGACTCGAGTTAAGGGCGAATTCCC
GATAAGGATCTTCCTAGAGCATGGCTACGTAGATAAGTAGCATGGCGGGTTAATCATTAACTACAAGGAA
CCCCTAGTGATGGAGTTGGCCACTCCCTCTCTGCGCGCTCGCTCGCTCACTGAGGCCGGGCGACCAAAGG
TCGCCCGACGCCCGGGCTTTGCCCGGGCGGCCTCAGTGAGCGAGCGAGCGCGCAGCCTTAATTAACCTAA
TTCACTGGCCGTCGTTTTACAACGTCGTGACTGGGAAAACCCTGGCGTTACCCAACTTAATCGCCTTGCA
GCACATCCCCCTTTCGCCAGCTGGCGTAATAGCGAAGAGGCCCGCACCGATCGCCCTTCCCAACAGTTGC
GCAGCCTGAATGGCGAATGGG
[124 nt withheld, positions 3242-3365]
C
[91 nt withheld, positions 3367-3457]
A
[49 nt withheld, positions 3459-3507]
CCTTTGACGTTGGAGTCCACGTTCTTT
[37 nt withheld, positions 3535-3571]
ACCCTATCTCGGTCTATTCTTTTGATTTATAAGGGATTTTGCCGATTTCGGCCTATTGGTTAAAAAATGA
GCTGATTTAACAAAAATTTAACGCGAATTTTAACAAAATATTAACGCTTACAATTTAGGTGGCACTTTTC
GGGGAAATGTGCGCGGAACCCCTATTTGTTTATTTTTCTAAATACATTCAAATATGTATCCGCTCATGAG
ACAATAACCCTGATAAATGCTTCAATAATATTGAAAAAGGAAGAGTATGAGTATTCAACATTTCCGTGTC
GCCCTTATTCCCTTTTTTGCGGCATTTTGCCTTCCTGTTTTTGCTCACCCAGAAACGCTGGTGAAAGTAA
AAGATGCTGAAGATCAGTTGGGTGCACGAGTGGGTTACATCGAACTGGATCTCAACAGCGGTAAGATCCT
TGAGAGTTTTCGCCCCGAAGAACGTTTTCCAATGATGAGCACTTTTAAAGTTCTGCTATGTGGCGCGGTA
TTATCCCGTATTGACGCCGGGCAAGAGCAACTCGGTCGCCGCATACACTATTCTCAGAATGACTTGGTTG
AGTACTCACCAGTCACAGAAAAGCATCTTACGGATGGCATGACAGTAAGAGAATTATGCAGTGCTGCCAT
AACCATGAGTGATAACACTGCGGCCAACTTACTTCTGACAACGATCGGAGGACCGAAGGAGCTAACCGCT
TTTTTGCACAACATGGGGGATCATGTAACTCGCCTTGATCGTTGGGAACCGGAGCTGAATGAAGCCATAC
CAAACGACGAGCGTGACACCACGATGCCTGTAGCAATGGCAACAACGTTGCGCAAACTATTAACTGGCGA
ACTACTTACTCTAGCTTCCCGGCAACAATTAATAGACTGGATGGAGGCGGATAAAGTTGCAGGACCACTT
CTGCGCTCGGCCCTTCCGGCTGGCTGGTTTATTGCTGATAAATCTGGAGCCGGTGAGCGTGGGTCTCGCG
GTATCATTGCAGCACTGGGGCCAGATGGTAAGCCCTCCCGTATCGTAGTTATCTACACGACGGGGAGTCA
GGCAACTATGGATGAACGAAATAGACAGATCGCTGAGATAGGTGCCTCACTGATTAAGCATTGGTAACTG
TCAGACCAAGTTTACTCATATATACTTTAGATTGATTTAAAACTTCATTTTTAATTTAAAAGGATCTAGG
TGAAGATCCTTTTTGATAATCTCATGACCAAAATCCCTTAACGTGAGTTTTCGTTCCACTGAGCGTCAGA
CCCCGTAGAAAAGATCAAAGGATCTTCTTGAGATCCTTTTTTTCTGCGCGTAATCTGCTGCTTGCAAACA
AAAAAACCACCGCTACCAGCGGTGGTTTGTTTGCCGGATCAAGAGCTACCAACTCTTTTTCCGAAGGTAA
CTGGCTTCAGCAGAGCGCAGATACCAAATACTGTTCTTCTAGTGTAGCCGTAGTTAGGCCACCACTTCAA
GAACTCTGTAGCACCGCCTACATACCTCGCTCTGCTAATCCTGTTACCAGTGGCTGCTGCCAGTGGCGAT
AAGTCGTGTCTTACCGGGTTGGACTCAAGACGATAGTTACCGGATAAGGCGCAGCGGTCGGGCTGAACGG
GGGGTTCGTGCACACAGCCCAGCTTGGAGCGAACGACCTACACCGAACTGAGATACCTACAGCGTGAGCT
ATGAGAAAGCGCCACGCTTCCCGAAGGGAGAAAGGCGGACAGGTATCCGGTAAGCGGCAGGGTCGGAACA
GGAGAGCGCACGAGGGAGCTTCCAGGGGGAAACGCCTGGTATCTTTATAGTCCTGTCGGGTTTCGCCACC
TCTGACTTGAGCGTCGATTTTTGTGATGCTCGTCAGGGGGGCGGAGCCTATGGAAAAACGCCAGCAACGC
GGCCTTTTTACGGTTCCTGGCCTTTTGCTGGCCTTTTGCTCACATGTTCTTTCCTGCGTTATCCCCTGAT
TCTGTGGATAACCGTATTACCGCCTTTGAGTGAGCTGATACCGCTCGCCGCAGCCGAACGACCGAGCGCA
GCGAGTCAGTGAGCGAGGAAGCGGAAGAGCGCCCAATACGCAAACCGCCTCTCCCCGCGCGTTGGCCGAT
TCATTAATGCAGCTGGCACGACAGGTTTCCCGACTGGAAAGCGGGCAGTGAGCGCAACGCAATTAATGTG
AGTTAGCTCACTCATTAGGCACCCCAGGCTTTACACTTTATGCTTCCGGCTCGTATGTTGTGTGGAATTG
TGAGCGGATAACAATTTCACACAGGAAACAGCTATGACCATGATTACGCCAGATTTAATTAAGG
